Addgene plasmid #138359: pME-NR2F2
Purpose: Gateway compatible middle entry clone contains human full length NFR2F2 gene with stop codon
Depositing lab: Nathan Lawson. Depositing organization: University of Massachusetts, Worcester. Publication: Genomic Characterization of Endothelial Enhancers Reveals a Multifunctional Role for NR2F2 in Regulation of Arteriovenous Gene Expression. Sissaoui S, Yu J, Yan A, Li R, Zhu LJ, Kucukural A, Yukselen O, Lawson ND. Circ Res. 2020 Feb 17. doi: 10.1161/CIRCRESAHA.119.316075. PubMed 32065070.
Backbone
  Vector backbone: PDONR221
  Backbone manufacturer: ThermoFisher
  Backbone size w/o insert (bp): 2549
  Total vector size (bp): 3793
  Vector type: Mammalian Expression
Growth in bacteria
  Bacterial resistance: Kanamycin, 50 μg/mL
  Growth temperature: 37°C
  Growth strain: DH5alpha
  Copy number: Unknown
Gene/Insert
  Gene/Insert name: Human NR2F2 (alt name: Human COUP-TFII)
  Species: H. sapiens (human)
  Cloning method: Gateway Cloning
  Sequencing primers: 5′ puc-M13 F; 3′ puc-M13 R
Terms and licenses: Academic/Nonprofit Terms; Industry Terms: Not Available to Industry
Depositor comments: This plasmid was cloned to overexposes NR2F2 in gateway compatible lenti-vector.
How to cite: pME-NR2F2 was a gift from Nathan Lawson (Addgene plasmid # 138359 ; http://n2t.net/addgene:138359 ; RRID:Addgene_138359)
