[The description below was written by a language model from this plasmid's Addgene catalogue record and pLannotate feature annotations shown in this document.]
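Description:
pME-NR2F2 is a Gateway middle entry clone built on the pDONR221 backbone and carrying the full-length human NR2F2 (COUP-TFII) coding sequence with its stop codon. It is a small plasmid of about 3.8 kb that is propagated in E. coli from a high-copy ColE1/pUC-type origin and selected with kanamycin through the aph(3')-Ia KanR gene. The annotation also picks up short fragments labelled lacI, lacZα and RSF ori. These are partial matches within the backbone rather than functional elements. The rrnB T1 and T2 terminators sit upstream of the cloning region, where they insulate the insert from read-through transcription in bacteria.

The NR2F2 open reading frame, roughly 1.24 kb, is flanked by attL1 and attL2 sites, so LR Clonase can transfer it directionally into any attR-containing destination vector. Although the catalogue lists the vector type as mammalian expression, the entry clone has no eukaryotic promoter or polyadenylation signal. The only promoter annotated is a T7 promoter beyond attL2, on the opposite strand to the coding sequence, so expression in mammalian cells depends on the regulatory elements supplied by the destination vector. Because the stop codon is retained, the protein cannot be fused to a C-terminal tag after recombination.

According to the depositor, the clone was made to overexpress NR2F2 from a Gateway-compatible lentiviral vector, in work on the role of this nuclear receptor transcription factor in endothelial enhancers and arteriovenous gene expression. The depositor sequence and the repository's sequencing result differ by only a few bases in length and show the same feature layout.
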