Features (pLannotate 1.2.2; 10 found; start..end, strand, type, name):
    121..213     +  CDS            lacI (fragment): lac repressor; lacI; The lac repressor binds to the lac operator to inhibit transcription in E. coli. This inhibition can be relieved by adding lactose or isopropyl-β-D-thiogalactopyranoside (IPTG).
    268..295     -  terminator     rrnB T2 terminator: transcription terminator T2 from the E. coli rrnB gene
    427..470     +  terminator     rrnB T1 terminator: Escherichia coli rrnB; transcription terminator T1 from the E. coli rrnB gene
    517..553     -  CDS            lacZα (fragment): LacZα fragment of β-galactosidase; lacZ fragment
    569..668     +  protein_bind   attL1: mutant version of attL; recombination site for the Gateway® LR reaction LR Clonase™
    675..1916    +  CDS            NR2F2: COT2_HUMAN - Also known as ARP1, TFCOUP2. Experimental evidence at protein level: Swiss-Prot protein existence level 1. Ligand-activated transcription factor. Activated by high concentrations of 9-cis-retinoic acid and all-trans-retinoic acid, but not by dexamethasone, cortisol or progesterone (in vitro). Regulation of the apolipoprotein A-I gene transcription. Binds to DNA site A. May be required to establish ovary identity during early gonad development (PubMed:29478779). From Homo sapiens (Human).
   1920..2019    -  protein_bind   attL2: mutant version of attL; recombination site for the Gateway® LR reaction LR Clonase™
   2037..2055    -  promoter       T7 promoter: promoter for bacteriophage T7 RNA polymerase
   2189..2998    +  CDS            KanR: aminoglycoside phosphotransferase; aph(3')-Ia; confers resistance to kanamycin in bacteria or G418 (Geneticin®) in eukaryotes
   3145..3733    +  rep_origin     ori: high-copy-number ColE1/pMB1/pBR322/pUC origin of replication
>Addgene plasmid #138359 | pME-NR2F2 | depositor full sequence | sequence record 267251 | pME-NR2F2 sequence 3793 bps
CTTTCCTGCGTTATCCCCTGATTCTGTGGATAACCGTATTACCGCCTTTGAGTGAGCTGATACCGCTCGC
CGCAGCCGAACGACCGAGCGCAGCGAGTCAGTGAGCGAGGAAGCGGAAGAGCGCCCAATACGCAAACCGC
CTCTCCCCGCGCGTTGGCCGATTCATTAATGCAGCTGGCACGACAGGTTTCCCGACTGGAAAGCGGGCAG
TGAGCGCAACGCAATTAATACGCGTACCGCTAGCCAGGAAGAGTTTGTAGAAACGCAAAAAGGCCATCCG
TCAGGATGGCCTTCTGCTTAGTTTGATGCCTGGCAGTTTATGGCGGGCGTCCTGCCCGCCACCCTCCGGG
CCGTTGCTTCACAACGTTCAAATCCGCTCCCGGCGGATTTGTCCTACTCAGGAGAGCGTTCACCGACAAA
CAACAGATAAAACGAAAGGCCCAGTCTTCCGACTGAGCCTTTCGTTTTATTTGATGCCTGGCAGTTCCCT
ACTCTCGCGTTAACGCTAGCATGGATGTTTTCCCAGTCACGACGTTGTAAAACGACGGCCAGTCTTAAGC
TCGGGCCCCAAATAATGATTTTATTTTGACTGATAGTGACCTGTTCGTTGCAACACATTGATGAGCAATG
CTTTTTTATAATGCCAACTTTGTACAAAAAAGCAGGCTGCCACCATGGCAATGGTAGTCAGCACGTGGCG
CGACCCCCAGGACGAGGTGCCCGGCTCACAGGGCAGCCAGGCCTCGCAGGCGCCGCCCGTGCCCGGCCCG
CCGCCCGGCGCCCCGCACACGCCACAGACGCCCGGCCAAGGGGGCCCAGCCAGCACGCCAGCCCAGACGG
CGGCCGGTGGCCAGGGCGGCCCTGGCGGCCCGGGTAGCGACAAGCAGCAGCAGCAGCAACACATCGAGTG
CGTGGTGTGCGGAGACAAGTCGAGCGGCAAGCACTACGGCCAGTTCACGTGCGAGGGCTGCAAGAGCTTC
TTCAAGCGCAGCGTGCGGAGGAACCTGAGCTACACGTGCCGCGCCAACCGGAACTGTCCCATCGACCAGC
ACCATCGCAACCAGTGCCAGTACTGCCGCCTCAAAAAGTGCCTCAAAGTGGGCATGAGACGGGAAGCGGT
GCAGAGGGGCAGGATGCCGCCGACCCAGCCGACCCACGGGCAGTTCGCGCTGACCAACGGGGATCCCCTC
AACTGCCACTCGTACCTGTCCGGATATATTTCCCTGCTGTTGCGCGCGGAGCCCTATCCCACGTCGCGCT
TCGGCAGCCAATGCATGCAGCCCAACAACATCATGGGTATCGAGAACATTTGCGAACTGGCCGCGAGGAT
GCTCTTCAGCGCCGTCGAGTGGGCCCGGAACATCCCCTTCTTCCCCGACCTGCAGATCACGGACCAGGTG
GCCCTGCTTCGCCTCACCTGGAGCGAGCTGTTTGTGTTGAATGCGGCGCAGTGCTCCATGCCCCTCCACG
TCGCCCCGCTCCTGGCCGCCGCCGGCCTGCATGCTTCGCCCATGTCCGCCGACCGGGTGGTCGCCTTTAT
GGACCACATACGGATCTTCCAAGAGCAAGTGGAGAAGCTCAAGGCGCTGCACGTTGACTCAGCCGAGTAC
AGCTGCCTCAAGGCCATAGTCCTGTTCACCTCAGATGCCTGTGGTCTCTCTGATGTAGCCCATGTGGAAA
GCTTGCAGGAAAAGTCTCAGTGTGCTTTGGAAGAATACGTTAGGAGCCAGTACCCCAACCAGCCGACGAG
ATTCGGAAAGCTTTTGCTTCGCCTCCCTTCCCTCCGCACCGTCTCCTCCTCAGTCATAGAGCAATTGTTT
TTCGTCCGTTTGGTAGGTAAAACCCCCATCGAAACCCTCATCCGGGATATGTTACTGTCCGGCAGCAGTT
TTAACTGGCCGTATATGGCAATTCAATAAACCCAGCTTTCTTGTACAAAGTTGGCATTATAAGAAAGCAT
TGCTTATCAATTTGTTGCAACGAACAGGTCACTATCAGTCAAAATAAAATCATTATTTGCCATCCAGCTG
ATATCCCCTATAGTGAGTCGTATTACATGGTCATAGCTGTTTCCTGGCAGCTCTGGCCCGTGTCTCAAAA
TCTCTGATGTTACATTGCACAAGATAAAATAATATCATCATGAACAATAAAACTGTCTGCTTACATAAAC
AGTAATACAAGGGGTGTTATGAGCCATATTCAACGGGAAACGTCGAGGCCGCGATTAAATTCCAACATGG
ATGCTGATTTATATGGGTATAAATGGGCTCGCGATAATGTCGGGCAATCAGGTGCGACAATCTATCGCTT
GTATGGGAAGCCCGATGCGCCAGAGTTGTTTCTGAAACATGGCAAAGGTAGCGTTGCCAATGATGTTACA
GATGAGATGGTCAGACTAAACTGGCTGACGGAATTTATGCCTCTTCCGACCATCAAGCATTTTATCCGTA
CTCCTGATGATGCATGGTTACTCACCACTGCGATCCCCGGAAAAACAGCATTCCAGGTATTAGAAGAATA
TCCTGATTCAGGTGAAAATATTGTTGATGCGCTGGCAGTGTTCCTGCGCCGGTTGCATTCGATTCCTGTT
TGTAATTGTCCTTTTAACAGCGATCGCGTATTTCGTCTCGCTCAGGCGCAATCACGAATGAATAACGGTT
TGGTTGATGCGAGTGATTTTGATGACGAGCGTAATGGCTGGCCTGTTGAACAAGTCTGGAAAGAAATGCA
TAAACTTTTGCCATTCTCACCGGATTCAGTCGTCACTCATGGTGATTTCTCACTTGATAACCTTATTTTT
GACGAGGGGAAATTAATAGGTTGTATTGATGTTGGACGAGTCGGAATCGCAGACCGATACCAGGATCTTG
CCATCCTATGGAACTGCCTCGGTGAGTTTTCTCCTTCATTACAGAAACGGCTTTTTCAAAAATATGGTAT
TGATAATCCTGATATGAATAAATTGCAGTTTCATTTGATGCTCGATGAGTTTTTCTAATCAGAATTGGTT
AATTGGTTGTAACACTGGCAGAGCATTACGCTGACTTGACGGGACGGCGCAAGCTCATGACCAAAATCCC
TTAACGTGAGTTACGCGTCGTTCCACTGAGCGTCAGACCCCGTAGAAAAGATCAAAGGATCTTCTTGAGA
TCCTTTTTTTCTGCGCGTAATCTGCTGCTTGCAAACAAAAAAACCACCGCTACCAGCGGTGGTTTGTTTG
CCGGATCAAGAGCTACCAACTCTTTTTCCGAAGGTAACTGGCTTCAGCAGAGCGCAGATACCAAATACTG
TTCTTCTAGTGTAGCCGTAGTTAGGCCACCACTTCAAGAACTCTGTAGCACCGCCTACATACCTCGCTCT
GCTAATCCTGTTACCAGTGGCTGCTGCCAGTGGCGATAAGTCGTGTCTTACCGGGTTGGACTCAAGACGA
TAGTTACCGGATAAGGCGCAGCGGTCGGGCTGAACGGGGGGTTCGTGCACACAGCCCAGCTTGGAGCGAA
CGACCTACACCGAACTGAGATACCTACAGCGTGAGCTATGAGAAAGCGCCACGCTTCCCGAAGGGAGAAA
GGCGGACAGGTATCCGGTAAGCGGCAGGGTCGGAACAGGAGAGCGCACGAGGGAGCTTCCAGGGGGAAAC
GCCTGGTATCTTTATAGTCCTGTCGGGTTTCGCCACCTCTGACTTGAGCGTCGATTTTTGTGATGCTCGT
CAGGGGGGCGGAGCCTATGGAAAAACGCCAGCAACGCGGCCTTTTTACGGTTCCTGGCCTTTTGCTGGCC
TTTTGCTCACATG
