Features (pLannotate 1.2.2; 11 found; start..end, strand, type, name):
      1..122     +  rep_origin     RSF ori (fragment): Plasmids containing the RSF 1030 origin of replication can be propagated in E. coli cells that contain additional plasmids with compatible origins.
    124..216     +  CDS            lacI (fragment): lac repressor; lacI; The lac repressor binds to the lac operator to inhibit transcription in E. coli. This inhibition can be relieved by adding lactose or isopropyl-β-D-thiogalactopyranoside (IPTG).
    271..298     -  terminator     rrnB T2 terminator: transcription terminator T2 from the E. coli rrnB gene
    430..473     +  terminator     rrnB T1 terminator: Escherichia coli rrnB; transcription terminator T1 from the E. coli rrnB gene
    520..556     -  CDS            lacZα (fragment): LacZα fragment of β-galactosidase; lacZ fragment
    572..671     +  protein_bind   attL1: mutant version of attL; recombination site for the Gateway® LR reaction LR Clonase™
    682..1923    +  CDS            NR2F2: COT2_HUMAN - Also known as ARP1, TFCOUP2. Experimental evidence at protein level: Swiss-Prot protein existence level 1. Ligand-activated transcription factor. Activated by high concentrations of 9-cis-retinoic acid and all-trans-retinoic acid, but not by dexamethasone, cortisol or progesterone (in vitro). Regulation of the apolipoprotein A-I gene transcription. Binds to DNA site A. May be required to establish ovary identity during early gonad development (PubMed:29478779). From Homo sapiens (Human).
   1928..2027    -  protein_bind   attL2: mutant version of attL; recombination site for the Gateway® LR reaction LR Clonase™
   2045..2063    -  promoter       T7 promoter: promoter for bacteriophage T7 RNA polymerase
   2197..3006    +  CDS            KanR: aminoglycoside phosphotransferase; aph(3')-Ia; confers resistance to kanamycin in bacteria or G418 (Geneticin®) in eukaryotes
   3153..3741    +  rep_origin     ori: high-copy-number ColE1/pMB1/pBR322/pUC origin of replication
>Addgene plasmid #138359 | pME-NR2F2 | addgene full sequence | sequence record 272012 | Addgene NGS Result
GTTCTTTCCTGCGTTATCCCCTGATTCTGTGGATAACCGTATTACCGCCTTTGAGTGAGCTGATACCGCT
CGCCGCAGCCGAACGACCGAGCGCAGCGAGTCAGTGAGCGAGGAAGCGGAAGAGCGCCCAATACGCAAAC
CGCCTCTCCCCGCGCGTTGGCCGATTCATTAATGCAGCTGGCACGACAGGTTTCCCGACTGGAAAGCGGG
CAGTGAGCGCAACGCAATTAATACGCGTACCGCTAGCCAGGAAGAGTTTGTAGAAACGCAAAAAGGCCAT
CCGTCAGGATGGCCTTCTGCTTAGTTTGATGCCTGGCAGTTTATGGCGGGCGTCCTGCCCGCCACCCTCC
GGGCCGTTGCTTCACAACGTTCAAATCCGCTCCCGGCGGATTTGTCCTACTCAGGAGAGCGTTCACCGAC
AAACAACAGATAAAACGAAAGGCCCAGTCTTCCGACTGAGCCTTTCGTTTTATTTGATGCCTGGCAGTTC
CCTACTCTCGCGTTAACGCTAGCATGGATGTTTTCCCAGTCACGACGTTGTAAAACGACGGCCAGTCTTA
AGCTCGGGCCCCAAATAATGATTTTATTTTGACTGATAGTGACCTGTTCGTTGCAACAAATTGATGAGCA
ATGCTTTTTTATAATGCCAACTTTGTACAAAAAAGCAGGCTCTCCGCCACCATGGCAATGGTAGTCAGCA
CGTGGCGCGACCCCCAGGACGAGGTGCCCGGCTCACAGGGCAGCCAGGCCTCGCAGGCGCCGCCCGTGCC
CGGCCCGCCGCCCGGCGCCCCGCACACGCCACAGACGCCCGGCCAAGGGGGCCCAGCCAGCACGCCAGCC
CAGACGGCGGCCGGTGGCCAGGGCGGCCCTGGCGGCCCGGGTAGCGACAAGCAGCAGCAGCAGCAACACA
TCGAGTGCGTGGTGTGCGGAGACAAGTCGAGCGGCAAGCACTACGGCCAGTTCACGTGCGAGGGCTGCAA
GAGCTTCTTCAAGCGCAGCGTGCGGAGGAACCTGAGCTACACGTGCCGCGCCAACCGGAACTGTCCCATC
GACCAGCACCATCGCAACCAGTGCCAGTACTGCCGCCTCAAAAAGTGCCTCAAAGTGGGCATGAGACGGG
AAGCGGTGCAGAGGGGCAGGATGCCGCCGACCCAGCCGACCCACGGGCAGTTCGCGCTGACCAACGGGGA
TCCCCTCAACTGCCACTCGTACCTGTCCGGATATATTTCCCTGCTGTTGCGCGCGGAGCCCTATCCCACG
TCGCGCTTCGGCAGCCAATGCATGCAGCCCAACAACATCATGGGTATCGAGAACATTTGCGAACTGGCCG
CGAGGATGCTCTTCAGCGCCGTCGAGTGGGCCCGGAACATCCCCTTCTTCCCCGACCTGCAGATCACGGA
CCAGGTGGCCCTGCTTCGCCTCACCTGGAGCGAGCTGTTTGTGTTGAATGCGGCGCAGTGCTCCATGCCC
CTCCACGTCGCCCCGCTCCTGGCCGCCGCCGGCCTGCATGCTTCGCCCATGTCCGCCGACCGGGTGGTCG
CCTTTATGGACCACATACGGATCTTCCAAGAGCAAGTGGAGAAGCTCAAGGCGCTGCACGTTGACTCAGC
CGAGTACAGCTGCCTCAAGGCCATAGTCCTGTTCACCTCAGATGCCTGTGGTCTCTCTGATGTAGCCCAT
GTGGAAAGCTTGCAGGAAAAGTCTCAGTGTGCTTTGGAAGAATACGTTAGGAGCCAGTACCCCAACCAGC
CGACGAGATTCGGAAAGCTTTTGCTTCGCCTCCCTTCCCTCCGCACCGTCTCCTCCTCAGTCATAGAGCA
ATTGTTTTTCGTCCGTTTGGTAGGTAAAACCCCCATCGAAACCCTCATCCGGGATATGTTACTGTCCGGC
AGCAGTTTTAACTGGCCGTATATGGCAATTCAATAACACCCAGCTTTCTTGTACAAAGTTGGCATTATAA
GAAAGCATTGCTTATCAATTTGTTGCAACGAACAGGTCACTATCAGTCAAAATAAAATCATTATTTGCCA
TCCAGCTGATATCCCCTATAGTGAGTCGTATTACATGGTCATAGCTGTTTCCTGGCAGCTCTGGCCCGTG
TCTCAAAATCTCTGATGTTACATTGCACAAGATAAAAATATATCATCATGAACAATAAAACTGTCTGCTT
ACATAAACAGTAATACAAGGGGTGTTATGAGCCATATTCAACGGGAAACGTCGAGGCCGCGATTAAATTC
CAACATGGATGCTGATTTATATGGGTATAAATGGGCTCGCGATAATGTCGGGCAATCAGGTGCGACAATC
TATCGCTTGTATGGGAAGCCCGATGCGCCAGAGTTGTTTCTGAAACATGGCAAAGGTAGCGTTGCCAATG
ATGTTACAGATGAGATGGTCAGACTAAACTGGCTGACGGAATTTATGCCTCTTCCGACCATCAAGCATTT
TATCCGTACTCCTGATGATGCATGGTTACTCACCACTGCGATCCCCGGAAAAACAGCATTCCAGGTATTA
GAAGAATATCCTGATTCAGGTGAAAATATTGTTGATGCGCTGGCAGTGTTCCTGCGCCGGTTGCATTCGA
TTCCTGTTTGTAATTGTCCTTTTAACAGCGATCGCGTATTTCGTCTCGCTCAGGCGCAATCACGAATGAA
TAACGGTTTGGTTGATGCGAGTGATTTTGATGACGAGCGTAATGGCTGGCCTGTTGAACAAGTCTGGAAA
GAAATGCATAAACTTTTGCCATTCTCACCGGATTCAGTCGTCACTCATGGTGATTTCTCACTTGATAACC
TTATTTTTGACGAGGGGAAATTAATAGGTTGTATTGATGTTGGACGAGTCGGAATCGCAGACCGATACCA
GGATCTTGCCATCCTATGGAACTGCCTCGGTGAGTTTTCTCCTTCATTACAGAAACGGCTTTTTCAAAAA
TATGGTATTGATAATCCTGATATGAATAAATTGCAGTTTCATTTGATGCTCGATGAGTTTTTCTAATCAG
AATTGGTTAATTGGTTGTAACACTGGCAGAGCATTACGCTGACTTGACGGGACGGCGCAAGCTCATGACC
AAAATCCCTTAACGTGAGTTACGCGTCGTTCCACTGAGCGTCAGACCCCGTAGAAAAGATCAAAGGATCT
TCTTGAGATCCTTTTTTTCTGCGCGTAATCTGCTGCTTGCAAACAAAAAAACCACCGCTACCAGCGGTGG
TTTGTTTGCCGGATCAAGAGCTACCAACTCTTTTTCCGAAGGTAACTGGCTTCAGCAGAGCGCAGATACC
AAATACTGTTCTTCTAGTGTAGCCGTAGTTAGGCCACCACTTCAAGAACTCTGTAGCACCGCCTACATAC
CTCGCTCTGCTAATCCTGTTACCAGTGGCTGCTGCCAGTGGCGATAAGTCGTGTCTTACCGGGTTGGACT
CAAGACGATAGTTACCGGATAAGGCGCAGCGGTCGGGCTGAACGGGGGGTTCGTGCACACAGCCCAGCTT
GGAGCGAACGACCTACACCGAACTGAGATACCTACAGCGTGAGCTATGAGAAAGCGCCACGCTTCCCGAA
GGGAGAAAGGCGGACAGGTATCCGGTAAGCGGCAGGGTCGGAACAGGAGAGCGCACGAGGGAGCTTCCAG
GGGGAAACGCCTGGTATCTTTATAGTCCTGTCGGGTTTCGCCACCTCTGACTTGAGCGTCGATTTTTGTG
ATGCTCGTCAGGGGGGCGGAGCCTATGGAAAAACGCCAGCAACGCGGCCTTTTTACGGTTCCTGGCCTTT
TGCTGGCCTTTTGCTCACAT
